Addgene plasmid #162513: AAV-mPGK-eGFP (beta-globin intron)
Purpose: AAV vector plasmid expressing enhanced green fluorescent protein (eGFP) under the mouse phosphoglycerate kinase (mPGK) promoter that is upstream of a beta-globin intron
Depositing lab: Bart Nieuwenhuis. Depositing organization: University of Cambridge. Publication: Optimization of adeno-associated viral vector-mediated transduction of the corticospinal tract: comparison of four promoters. Nieuwenhuis B, Haenzi B, Hilton S, Carnicer-Lombarte A, Hobo B, Verhaagen J, Fawcett JW. Gene Ther. 2020 Jun 23. pii: 10.1038/s41434-020-0169-1. doi: 10.1038/s41434-020-0169-1. PubMed 32576975.
Backbone
  Vector backbone: Addgene plasmid #24593
  Backbone manufacturer: Patrick Aebischer
  Total vector size (bp): 5271
  Vector type: Mammalian Expression, AAV
Growth in bacteria
  Bacterial resistance: Ampicillin, 100 μg/mL
  Growth temperature: 37°C
  Growth strain: NEB Stable
  Copy number: High Copy
Gene/Insert
  Gene/Insert name: eGFP
  Insert size (bp): 720
  Promoter: mPGK
  Cloning method: Restriction Enzyme; 5′ cloning site EcoRI (not destroyed); 3′ cloning site HindIII (not destroyed)
  Sequencing primers: 5′ Not applicable; 3′ Not applicable
Terms and licenses: Academic/Nonprofit Terms; Industry Terms: Not Available to Industry
How to cite: AAV-mPGK-eGFP (beta-globin intron) was a gift from Bart Nieuwenhuis (Addgene plasmid # 162513 ; http://n2t.net/addgene:162513 ; RRID:Addgene_162513)
