[The description below was written by a language model from this plasmid's Addgene catalogue record and pLannotate feature annotations shown in this document.]
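Description:
AAV-mPGK-eGFP (beta-globin intron) is a 5,271 bp AAV vector plasmid for mammalian expression, built on an existing AAV backbone and used as the transfer (genome) plasmid when producing recombinant adeno-associated virus. It is propagated in E. coli as a high-copy plasmid through a ColE1/pUC-type origin and selected with ampicillin via the β-lactamase gene and its own promoter. An f1 phage origin and short remnants of pBR322 bom and rop sequences are also annotated in the backbone. The recorded growth strain is a recombination-deficient one, which is the common choice for keeping the repeat-rich ITRs intact.

The expression cassette lies between AAV2 inverted terminal repeats, which are the cis elements needed for replication and packaging of the genome into capsids. The right ITR is annotated in full, whereas the left one is detected only as two short fragments, so the annotation alone does not establish its completeness. Within the ITRs, a 500 bp mouse phosphoglycerate kinase 1 (PGK) promoter drives transcription through an internally truncated human β-globin intron. This intron is flanked by a small CMV intron A-like fragment and a short β-globin exon fragment, and it is followed by a residual multiple cloning site. Introns placed upstream of a coding sequence are generally included to improve mRNA processing and expression. The 720 bp EGFP coding sequence, cloned between EcoRI and HindIII sites, follows and is terminated by the human growth hormone polyadenylation signal. No WPRE is annotated.

The construct serves as a fluorescent reporter vector. The associated study compared four promoters to optimise AAV-mediated transduction of the corticospinal tract, and this plasmid represents the mPGK promoter variant.
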