Features (pLannotate 1.2.2; 17 found; start..end, strand, type, name):
     19..46      +  repeat_region  AAV2 ITR (fragment): inverted terminal repeat of adeno-associated virus serotype 2 inverted
     75..102     +  repeat_region  AAV2 ITR (fragment): inverted terminal repeat of adeno-associated virus serotype 2 inverted
    187..686     +  promoter       PGK promoter: mouse phosphoglycerate kinase 1 promoter
    763..790     +  intron         CMV intron (fragment): modified intron A from human cytomegalovirus (CMV)
    795..1141    +  intron         β-globin intron (fragment): internally truncated intron from human β-globin
   1139..1222    +  CDS            HBB (fragment): HBB_ATEBE - Experimental evidence at protein level: Swiss-Prot protein existence level 1. Involved in oxygen transport from the lung to the various peripheral tissues. From Ateles belzebuth (White-bellied spider monkey).
   1218..1240    +  misc_feature   MCS (fragment): multiple cloning site
   1248..1967    +  CDS            EGFP: the original enhanced GFP (Yang et al., 1996) mammalian codon-optimized
   2025..2501    +  polyA_signal   hGH poly(A) signal: human growth hormone polyadenylation signal
   2541..2681    +  repeat_region  AAV2 ITR: inverted terminal repeat of adeno-associated virus serotype 2 inverted
   2686..2737    -  misc_feature   bom (fragment): basis of mobility region from pBR322
   2756..3211    +  rep_origin     f1 ori (sequence partly withheld): f1 bacteriophage origin of replication; arrow indicates direction of (+) strand synthesis
   3212..3261    -  misc_feature   bom (fragment): basis of mobility region from pBR322
   3363..3398    -  CDS            rop (fragment): Rop protein, which maintains plasmids at low copy number; rop
   3493..3597    +  promoter       AmpR promoter: bla
   3598..4458    +  CDS            AmpR: β-lactamase; bla; confers resistance to ampicillin, carbenicillin, and related antibiotics
   4629..5217    +  rep_origin     ori: high-copy-number ColE1/pMB1/pBR322/pUC origin of replication
>Addgene plasmid #162513 | AAV-mPGK-eGFP (beta-globin intron) | addgene full sequence | sequence record 379932 | Addgene NGS Result
CACATGTCCTGCAGGCAGCTGCGCGCTCGCTCGCTCACTGAGGCCGCCCGGGCGTCGGGCGACCTTTGGT
CGCCCGGCCTCAGTGAGCGAGCGAGCGCGCAGAGAGGGAGTGGCCAACTCCATCACTAGGGGTTCCTGCG
GCCGCACGCGCGATCACGAGACTAGCCTCGACGATGGTCGAGTACCGGGTAGGGGAGGCGCTTTTCCCAA
GGCAGTCTGGAGCATGCGCTTTAGCAGCCCCGCTGGGCACTTGGCGCTACACAAGTGGCCTCTGGCCTCG
CACACATTCCACATCCACCGGTAGGCGCCAACCGGCTCCGTTCTTTGGTGGCCCCTTCGCGCCACCTTCT
ACTCCTCCCCTAGTCAGGAAGTTCCCCCCCGCCCCGCAGCTCGCGTCGTGCAGGACGTGACAAATGGAAG
TAGCACGTCTCACTAGTCTCGTGCAGATGGACAGCACCGCTGAGCAATGGAAGCGGGTAGGCCTTTGGGG
CAGCGGCCAATAGCAGCTTTGCTCCTTCGCTTTCTGGGCTCAGAGGCTGGGAAGGGGTGGGTCCGGGGGC
GGGCTCAGGGGCGGGCTCAGGGGCGGGGCGGGCGCCCGAAGGTCCTCCGGAGGCCCGGCATTCTGCACGC
TTCAAAAGCGCACGTCTGCCGCGCTGTTCTCCTCTTCCTCATCTCCGGGCCTTTCGACCTCTAGCGGGAT
CGGATTCGAATCCCGGCCGGGAACGGTGCATTGGAACGCGGATTCCCCGTGCCAAGAGTGACGTAAGTAC
CGCCTATAGAGTCTATAGGCCCACAAAAAATGCTTTCTTCTTTTAATATACTTTTTTGTTTATCTTATTT
CTAATACTTTCCCTAATCTCTTTCTTTCAGGGCAATAATGATACAATGTATCATGCCTCTTTGCACCATT
CTAAAGAATAACAGTGATAATTTCTGGGTTAAGGCAATAGCAATATTTCTGCATATAAATATTTCTGCAT
ATAAATTGTAACTGATGTAAGAGGTTTCATATTGCTAATAGCAGCTACAATCCAGCTACCATTCTGCTTT
TATTTTATGGTTGGGATAAGGCTGGATTATTCTGAGTCCAAGCTAGGCCCTTTTGCTAATCATGTTCATA
CCTCTTATCTTCCTCCCACAGCTCCTGGGCAACGTGCTGGTCTGTGTGCTGGCCCATCACTTTGGCAAAG
AATTGGGATTCGAACATCGATTGAATTCCGCGGGCCCGGGATCCACCGGTCGCCACCATGGTGAGCAAGG
GCGAGGAGCTGTTCACCGGGGTGGTGCCCATCCTGGTCGAGCTGGACGGCGACGTAAACGGCCACAAGTT
CAGCGTGTCCGGCGAGGGCGAGGGCGATGCCACCTACGGCAAGCTGACCCTGAAGTTCATCTGCACCACC
GGCAAGCTGCCCGTGCCCTGGCCCACCCTCGTGACCACCCTGACCTACGGCGTGCAGTGCTTCAGCCGCT
ACCCCGACCACATGAAGCAGCACGACTTCTTCAAGTCCGCCATGCCCGAAGGCTACGTCCAGGAGCGCAC
CATCTTCTTCAAGGACGACGGCAACTACAAGACCCGCGCCGAGGTGAAGTTCGAGGGCGACACCCTGGTG
AACCGCATCGAGCTGAAGGGCATCGACTTCAAGGAGGACGGCAACATCCTGGGGCACAAGCTGGAGTACA
ACTACAACAGCCACAACGTCTATATCATGGCCGACAAGCAGAAGAACGGCATCAAGGTGAACTTCAAGAT
CCGCCACAACATCGAGGACGGCAGCGTGCAGCTCGCCGACCACTACCAGCAGAACACCCCCATCGGCGAC
GGCCCCGTGCTGCTGCCCGACAACCACTACCTGAGCACCCAGTCCGCCCTGAGCAAAGACCCCAACGAGA
AGCGCGATCACATGGTCCTGCTGGAGTTCGTGACCGCCGCCGGGATCACTCTCGGCATGGACGAGCTGTA
CAAGTAAAGCGGCCGCTCTAGAGGATCCAAGCTTGCCTCGAGCAGCGCTGCTCGAGAGATCTACGGGTGG
CATCCCTGTGACCCCTCCCCAGTGCCTCTCCTGGCCCTGGAAGTTGCCACTCCAGTGCCCACCAGCCTTG
TCCTAATAAAATTAAGTTGCATCATTTTGTCTGACTAGGTGTCCTTCTATAATATTATGGGGTGGAGGGG
GGTGGTATGGAGCAAGGGGCAAGTTGGGAAGACAACCTGTAGGGCCTGCGGGGTCTATTGGGAACCAAGC
TGGAGTGCAGTGGCACAATCTTGGCTCACTGCAATCTCCGCCTCCTGGGTTCAAGCGATTCTCCTGCCTC
AGCCTCCCGAGTTGTTGGGATTCCAGGCATGCATGACCAGGCTCAGCTAATTTTTGTTTTTTTGGTAGAG
ACGGGGTTTCACCATATTGGCCAGGCTGGTCTCCAACTCCTAATCTCAGGTGATCTACCCACCTTGGCCT
CCCAAATTGCTGGGATTACAGGCGTGAACCACTGCTCCCTTCCCTGTCCTTCTGATTTTGTAGGTAACCA
CGTGCGGACCGAGCGGCCGCAGGAACCCCTAGTGATGGAGTTGGCCACTCCCTCTCTGCGCGCTCGCTCG
CTCACTGAGGCCGGGCGACCAAAGGTCGCCCGACGCCCGGGCTTTGCCCGGGCGGCCTCAGTGAGCGAGC
GAGCGCGCAGCTGCCTGCAGGGGCGCCTGATGCGGTATTTTCTCCTTACGCATCTGTGCGGTATTTCACA
CCGCATA
[95 nt withheld, positions 2738-2832]
T
[46 nt withheld, positions 2834-2879]
C
[141 nt withheld, positions 2881-3021]
CCTTTGACGTTGGAGTCCACGTTCTTT
[37 nt withheld, positions 3049-3085]
ACTCTATCTCGGGCTATTCTTTTGATTTATAAGGGATTTTGCCGATTTCGGTCTATTGGTTAAAAAATGA
GCTGATTTAACAAAAATTTAACGCGAATTTTAACAAAATATTAACGTTTACAATTTTATGGTGCACTCTC
AGTACAATCTGCTCTGATGCCGCATAGTTAAGCCAGCCCCGACACCCGCCAACACCCGCTGACGCGCCCT
GACGGGCTTGTCTGCTCCCGGCATCCGCTTACAGACAAGCTGTGACCGTCTCCGGGAGCTGCATGTGTCA
GAGGTTTTCACCGTCATCACCGAAACGCGCGAGACGAAAGGGCCTCGTGATACGCCTATTTTTATAGGTT
AATGTCATGATAATAATGGTTTCTTAGACGTCAGGTGGCACTTTTCGGGGAAATGTGCGCGGAACCCCTA
TTTGTTTATTTTTCTAAATACATTCAAATATGTATCCGCTCATGAGACAATAACCCTGATAAATGCTTCA
ATAATATTGAAAAAGGAAGAGTATGAGTATTCAACATTTCCGTGTCGCCCTTATTCCCTTTTTTGCGGCA
TTTTGCCTTCCTGTTTTTGCTCACCCAGAAACGCTGGTGAAAGTAAAAGATGCTGAAGATCAGTTGGGTG
CACGAGTGGGTTACATCGAACTGGATCTCAACAGCGGTAAGATCCTTGAGAGTTTTCGCCCCGAAGAACG
TTTTCCAATGATGAGCACTTTTAAAGTTCTGCTATGTGGCGCGGTATTATCCCGTATTGACGCCGGGCAA
GAGCAACTCGGTCGCCGCATACACTATTCTCAGAATGACTTGGTTGAGTACTCACCAGTCACAGAAAAGC
ATCTTACGGATGGCATGACAGTAAGAGAATTATGCAGTGCTGCCATAACCATGAGTGATAACACTGCGGC
CAACTTACTTCTGACAACGATCGGAGGACCGAAGGAGCTAACCGCTTTTTTGCACAACATGGGGGATCAT
GTAACTCGCCTTGATCGTTGGGAACCGGAGCTGAATGAAGCCATACCAAACGACGAGCGTGACACCACGA
TGCCTGTAGCAATGGCAACAACGTTGCGCAAACTATTAACTGGCGAACTACTTACTCTAGCTTCCCGGCA
ACAATTAATAGACTGGATGGAGGCGGATAAAGTTGCAGGACCACTTCTGCGCTCGGCCCTTCCGGCTGGC
TGGTTTATTGCTGATAAATCTGGAGCCGGTGAGCGTGGGTCTCGCGGTATCATTGCAGCACTGGGGCCAG
ATGGTAAGCCCTCCCGTATCGTAGTTATCTACACGACGGGGAGTCAGGCAACTATGGATGAACGAAATAG
ACAGATCGCTGAGATAGGTGCCTCACTGATTAAGCATTGGTAACTGTCAGACCAAGTTTACTCATATATA
CTTTAGATTGATTTAAAACTTCATTTTTAATTTAAAAGGATCTAGGTGAAGATCCTTTTTGATAATCTCA
TGACCAAAATCCCTTAACGTGAGTTTTCGTTCCACTGAGCGTCAGACCCCGTAGAAAAGATCAAAGGATC
TTCTTGAGATCCTTTTTTTCTGCGCGTAATCTGCTGCTTGCAAACAAAAAAACCACCGCTACCAGCGGTG
GTTTGTTTGCCGGATCAAGAGCTACCAACTCTTTTTCCGAAGGTAACTGGCTTCAGCAGAGCGCAGATAC
CAAATACTGTTCTTCTAGTGTAGCCGTAGTTAGGCCACCACTTCAAGAACTCTGTAGCACCGCCTACATA
CCTCGCTCTGCTAATCCTGTTACCAGTGGCTGCTGCCAGTGGCGATAAGTCGTGTCTTACCGGGTTGGAC
TCAAGACGATAGTTACCGGATAAGGCGCAGCGGTCGGGCTGAACGGGGGGTTCGTGCACACAGCCCAGCT
TGGAGCGAACGACCTACACCGAACTGAGATACCTACAGCGTGAGCTATGAGAAAGCGCCACGCTTCCCGA
AGGGAGAAAGGCGGACAGGTATCCGGTAAGCGGCAGGGTCGGAACAGGAGAGCGCACGAGGGAGCTTCCA
GGGGGAAACGCCTGGTATCTTTATAGTCCTGTCGGGTTTCGCCACCTCTGACTTGAGCGTCGATTTTTGT
GATGCTCGTCAGGGGGGCGGAGCCTATGGAAAAACGCCAGCAACGCGGCCTTTTTACGGTTCCTGGCCTT
TTGCTGGCCTTTTGCT
